>Addgene plasmid #56223 | mIFP-H2B-6 | depositor partial sequence | sequence record 87122 | insert sequence
GACGTCAGATCCGCTAGCGCTACCGGACTCAGATCTCGAGCTCAAGCTTCGAATTCTGCAGTCGACGGTA
CCGCCACCATGCCAGAGCCAGCGAAGTCTGCTCCCGCCCCGAAAAAGGGCTCCAAGAAGGCGGTGACTAA
GGCGCAGAAGAAAGGCGGCAAGAAGCGCAAGCGCAGCCGCAAGGAGAGCTATTCCATCTATGTGTACAAG
GTTCTGAAGCAGGTCCACCCTGACACCGGCATTTCGTCCAAGGCCATGGGCATCATGAATTCGTTTGTGA
ACGACATTTTCGAGCGCATCGCAGGTGAGGCTTCCCGCCTGGCGCATTACAACAAGCGCTCGACCATCAC
CTCCAGGGAGATCCAGACGGCCGTGCGCCTGCTGCTGCCTGGGGAGTTGGCCAAGCACGCCGTGTCCGAG
GGTACTAAGGCCATCACCAAGTACACCAGCGCTAAGGATCCACCGGTCGCCACCATGTCGGTACCGCTGA
CTACCTCAGCATTCGGCCACGCGTTTCTGGCTAACTGTGAACGCGAGCAGATCCACCTGGCGGGCTCCAT
TCAGCCGCACGGTATCCTGCTGGCTGTGAAAGAGCCGGACAACGTGGTGATCCAGGCTTCTATTAACGCT
GCGGAGTTCCTGAACACCAACTCTGTTGTTGGCCGTCCGCTGCGTGACCTGGGCGGCGATCTGCCTTTGC
AGATCCTGCCGCACCTGAACGGCCCGCTGCACCTGGCTCCGATGACCCTGCGTTGTACCGTGGGTTCTCC
GCCGCGTCGTGTGGACTGTACCATTCATCGTCCGTCTAACGGCGGCCTGATCGTAGAACTGGAACCAGCA
ACCAAGACCACTAACATTGCGCCGGCTCTGGACGGTGCGTTTCATCGTATCACTTCTTCATCCTCCCTGA
TGGGCCTGTGTGACGAAACCGCGACTATTATCCGTGAGATTACTGGCTACGACCGTGTGATGGTAGTACG
TTTCGATGAAGAGGGTAATGGCGAAATTCTGTCCGAACGTCGTCGTGCGGACCTGGAAGCGTTCCTGGGT
AACCGCTACCCGGCGTCTACTATTCCGCAGATCGCTCGTCGCCTGTACGAACATAACCGTGTTCGCCTGC
TGGTAGATGTGAACTATACTCCGGTTCCGCTACAGCCGCGCATCAGCCCGCTGAACGGTCGTGATCTGGA
TATGTCCCTGTCTTGCCTGCGCTCTATGTCCCCGATCCACCAGAAATACATGCAGGACATGGGCGTTGGC
GCGACCCTGGTTTGCTCTCTGATGGTGTCTGGTCGTCTGTGGGGTCTGATCGCTTGCCACCACTACGAAC
CGCGCTTCGTTCCGTTCCACATTCGCGCTGCTGGCGAAGCGCTGGCGGAAACTTGTGCGATCCGCATCGC
GACGCTGGAGAGCTTTGCACAGTCTCAGTCCAAATGAGCGGCCGCGACTCTAGATCATAATCAGCCATAC
CACATTG
