>Addgene plasmid #56223 | mIFP-H2B-6 | addgene partial sequence | sequence record 118388 | CMV-F 5'-CGCAAATGGGCGGTAGGCGTG-3'
TGAACCGTCAGATCCGCTAGCGCTACCGGACTCAGATCTCGAGCTCAAGCTTCGAATTCTGCAGTCGACG
GTACCGCCACCATGCCAGAGCCAGCGAAGTCTGCTCCCGCCCCGAAAAAGGGCTCCAAGAAGGCGGTGAC
TAAGGCGCAGAAGAAAGGCGGCAAGAAGCGCAAGCGCAGCCGCAAGGAGAGCTATTCCATCTATGTGTAC
AAGGTTCTGAAGCAGGTCCACCCTGACACCGGCATTTCGTCCAAGGCCATGGGCATCATGAATTCGTTTG
TGAACGACATTTTCGAGCGCATCGCAGGTGAGGCTTCCCGCCTGGCGCATTACAACAAGCGCTCGACCAT
CACCTCCAGGGAGATCCAGACGGCCGTGCGCCTGCTGCTGCCTGGGGAGTTGGCCAAGCACGCCGTGTCC
GAGGGTACTAAGGCCATCACCAAGTACACCAGCGCTAAGGATCCACCGGTCGCCACCATGTCGGTACCGC
TGACTACCTCAGCATTCGGCCACGCGTTTCTGGCTAACTGTGAACGCGAGCAGATCCACCTGGCGGGCTC
CATTCAGCCGCACGGTATCCTGCTGGCTGTGAAAGAGCCGGACAACGTGGTGATCCAGGCTTCTATTAAC
GCTGCGGAGTTCCTGAACACCAACTCTGTTGTTGGCCGTCCGCTGCGTGACCTGGGCGGCGATCTGCCTT
TGCAGATCCTGCCGCACCTGAACGGCCCGCTGCACCTGGCTCCGATGACCCTGCGTTGTACCGTGGGTTC
TCCGCCGCGTCGTGTGGACTGTACCATTCATCGTCCGTCTAACGGCGGCCTGATCGTAG
