[The description below was written by a language model from this plasmid's Addgene catalogue record.]
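Description:
mIFP-H2B-6 is a mammalian expression plasmid that produces human histone H2B fused to mIFP, a naturally monomeric infrared fluorescent protein, to label chromatin and mark the nucleus in living cells. It is built on an mIFP vector backbone of about 4.75 kb (without insert). It is maintained in E. coli as a high-copy plasmid under kanamycin selection. For mammalian cells it carries a neomycin resistance marker, so stably transfected populations can be selected with G418. The record does not list the origin of replication or other backbone features, and no feature table is provided, so the exact layout of these elements cannot be confirmed here.

The insert is the human H2B coding sequence (gene H2BC11, also known as HIST1H2BJ), which carries two recorded amino-acid substitutions, D26G and V119I. Transcription is driven by the CMV promoter, a strong constitutive promoter in most mammalian cell types. The use of an SV40 polyA reverse sequencing primer suggests an SV40 polyadenylation signal downstream of the fusion. The record names mIFP as the fusion partner but does not say which end of H2B it is attached to, nor does it describe the linker; the "6" in the name is not explained.

Because H2B is incorporated into nucleosomes, the fusion gives a nuclear/histone localization pattern. This makes it useful for visualising nuclei, chromosome condensation and mitosis. The reported excitation peak is 683 nm and the emission peak is 704 nm, which places the signal in the far-red to near-infrared range, well separated from common green and red fluorescent proteins in multicolour imaging. The construct serves as a localization marker and as a demonstration of mIFP as a protein fusion tag.
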