Addgene plasmid #56223: mIFP-H2B-6
Purpose: Localization: Nucleus/Histones, Excitation: 683, Emission: 704
Depositing lab: Michael Davidson. Depositing organization: Florida State University, Tallahassee. Publication: A naturally monomeric infrared fluorescent protein for protein labeling in vivo. Yu D, Baird MA, Allen JR, Howe ES, Klassen MP, Reade A, Makhijani K, Song Y, Liu S, Murthy Z, Zhang SQ, Weiner OD, Kornberg TB, Jan YN, Davidson MW, Shu X. Nat Methods. 2015 Aug;12(8):763-765. doi: 10.1038/nmeth.3447. Epub 2015 Jun 22. PubMed 26098020.
Backbone
  Vector backbone: mIFP
  Backbone size w/o insert (bp): 4750
  Vector type: Mammalian Expression
  Selectable markers: Neomycin (select with G418)
Growth in bacteria
  Bacterial resistance: Kanamycin, 50 μg/mL
  Growth temperature: 37°C
  Growth strain: DH5alpha
  Copy number: High Copy
Gene/Insert
  Gene/Insert name: H2B (alt names: Human Histone H2B; NM_021058.3)
  Species: H. sapiens (human)
  Mutation: D26G and V119I in H2B
  Entrez Gene: H2BC11 (a.k.a. H2B/r, H2BFR, H2BJ, HIST1H2BJ)
  Promoter: CMV
  Tag / fusion protein: mIFP
  Cloning method: Unknown
  Sequencing primers: 5′ CMV-F; 3′ SV40pA-R
Terms and licenses: Academic/Nonprofit Terms; Industry Terms
Depositor comments: . Excitation = 683; Emission = 704
How to cite: mIFP-H2B-6 was a gift from Michael Davidson (Addgene plasmid # 56223 ; http://n2t.net/addgene:56223 ; RRID:Addgene_56223)
